>Addgene plasmid #143171 | TFORF2005 | addgene full sequence | sequence record 397836 | Addgene NGS Result
TTAATGTAGTCTTATGCAATACTCTTGTAGTCTTGCAACATGGTAACGATGAGTTAGCAACATGCCTTAC
AAGGAGAGAAAAAGCACCGTGCATGCCGATTGGTGGAAGTAAGGTGGTACGATCGTGCCTTATTAGGAAG
GCAACAGACGGGTCTGACATGGATTGGACGAACCACTGAATTGCCGCATTGCAGAGATATTGTATTTAAG
TGCCTAGCTCGATACATAAACGGGTCTCTCTGGTTAGACCAGATCTGAGCCTGGGAGCTCTCTGGCTAAC
TAGGGAACCCACTGCTTAAGCCTCAATAAAGCTTGCCTTGAGTGCTTCAAGTAGTGTGTGCCCGTCTGTT
GTGTGACTCTGGTAACTAGAGATCCCTCAGACCCTTTTAGTCAGTGTGGAAAATCTCTAGCAGTGGCGCC
CGAACAGGGACTTGAAAGCGAAAGGGAAACCAGAGGAGCTCTCTCGACGCAGGACTCGGCTTGCTGAAGC
GCGCACGGCAAGAGGCGAGGGGCGGCGACTGGTGAGTACGCCAAAAATTTTGACTAGCGGAGGCTAGAAG
GAGAGAGATGGGTGCGAGAGCGTCAGTATTAAGCGGGGGAGAATTAGATCGCGATGGGAAAAAATTCGGT
TAAGGCCAGGGGGAAAGAAAAAATATAAATTAAAACATATAGTATGGGCAAGCAGGGAGCTAGAACGATT
CGCAGTTAATCCTGGCCTGTTAGAAACATCAGAAGGCTGTAGACAAATACTGGGACAGCTACAACCATCC
CTTCAGACAGGATCAGAAGAACTTAGATCATTATATAATACAGTAGCAACCCTCTATTGTGTGCATCAAA
GGATAGAGATAAAAGACACCAAGGAAGCTTTAGACAAGATAGAGGAAGAGCAAAACAAAAGTAAGACCAC
CGCACAGCAAGCGGCCGCTGATCTTCAGACCTGGAGGAGGAGATATGAGGGACAATTGGAGAAGTGAATT
ATATAAATATAAAGTAGTAAAAATTGAACCATTAGGAGTAGCACCCACCAAGGCAAAGAGAAGAGTGGTG
CAGAGAGAAAAAAGAGCAGTGGGAATAGGAGCTTTGTTCCTTGGGTTCTTGGGAGCAGCAGGAAGCACTA
TGGGCGCAGCGTCAATGACGCTGACGGTACAGGCCAGACAATTATTGTCTGGTATAGTGCAGCAGCAGAA
CAATTTGCTGAGGGCTATTGAGGCGCAACAGCATCTGTTGCAACTCACAGTCTGGGGCATCAAGCAGCTC
CAGGCAAGAATCCTGGCTGTGGAAAGATACCTAAAGGATCAACAGCTCCTGGGGATTTGGGGTTGCTCTG
GAAAACTCATTTGCACCACTGCTGTGCCTTGGAATGCTAGTTGGAGTAATAAATCTCTGGAACAGATTTG
GAATCACACGACCTGGATGGAGTGGGACAGAGAAATTAACAATTACACAAGCTTAATACACTCCTTAATT
GAAGAATCGCAAAACCAGCAAGAAAAGAATGAACAAGAATTATTGGAATTAGATAAATGGGCAAGTTTGT
GGAATTGGTTTAACATAACAAATTGGCTGTGGTATATAAAATTATTCATAATGATAGTAGGAGGCTTGGT
AGGTTTAAGAATAGTTTTTGCTGTACTTTCTATAGTGAATAGAGTTAGGCAGGGATATTCACCATTATCG
TTTCAGACCCACCTCCCAACCCCGAGGGGACCCATGCATTGCATCTCAATTAGTCAGCAACCAGGTGTGG
AAAGTCCCCAGGCTCCCCAGCAGGCAGAAGTATGCAAAGCATGCGTCTCAATTAGTCAGCAACCATAGTC
CCGCCCCTAACTCCGCCCATCCCGCCCCTAACTCCGCCCAGTTCCGCCCATTCTCCGCCCCATGGCTGAC
TAATTTTTTTTATTTATGCAGAGGCCGAGGCCGCCTCGGCCTCTGAGCTATTCCAGAAGTAGTGAGGAGG
CTTTTTTGGAGGCCTAGGCTTTTGCAAAAAGCTTTCTAGAGGTACCACCGGAGCTTACCATGACCGAGTA
CAAGCCCACGGTGCGCCTCGCCACCCGCGACGACGTCCCCAGGGCCGTACGCACCCTCGCCGCCGCGTTC
GCCGACTACCCCGCCACGCGCCACACCGTCGATCCGGACCGCCACATCGAGCGGGTCACCGAGCTGCAAG
AACTCTTCCTCACGCGCGTCGGGCTCGACATCGGCAAGGTGTGGGTCGCGGACGACGGCGCCGCCGTGGC
GGTCTGGACCACGCCGGAGAGCGTCGAAGCGGGGGCGGTGTTCGCCGAGATCGGCCCGCGCATGGCCGAG
TTGAGCGGTTCCCGGCTGGCCGCGCAGCAACAGATGGAAGGCCTCCTGGCGCCGCACCGGCCCAAGGAGC
CCGCGTGGTTCCTGGCCACCGTCGGCGTCTCGCCCGACCACCAGGGCAAGGGTCTGGGCAGCGCCGTCGT
GCTCCCCGGAGTGGAGGCGGCCGAGCGCGCCGGGGTGCCCGCCTTCCTGGAGACCTCCGCGCCCCGCAAC
CTCCCCTTCTACGAGCGGCTCGGCTTCACCGTCACCGCCGACGTCGAGGTGCCCGAAGGACCGCGCACCT
GGTGCATGACCCGCAAGCCCGGTGCCAGTTAACGAATTCTAGATCTTGAGACAAATGGCAGTATTCATCC
ACAATTTTAAAAGAAAAGGGGGGATTGGGGGGTACAGTGCAGGGGAAAGAATAGTAGACATAATAGCAAC
AGACATACAAACTAAAGAATTACAAAAACAAATTACAAAAATTCAAAATTTTCGGGTTTATTACAGGGAC
AGCAGAGATCCACTTTGGCGCCGGCTCGAGGCCTGCAGGTGCAAAGATGGATAAAGTTTTAAACAGAGAG
GAATCTTTGCAGCTAATGGACCTTCTAGGTCTTGAAAGGAGTGGGAATTGGCTCCGGTGCCCGTCAGTGG
GCAGAGCGCACATCGCCCACAGTCCCCGAGAAGTTGGGGGGAGGGGTCGGCAATTGAACCGGTGCCTAGA
GAAGGTGGCGCGGGGTAAACTGGGAAAGTGATGTCGTGTACTGGCTCCGCCTTTTTCCCGAGGGTGGGGG
AGAACCGTATATAAGTGCAGTAGTCGCCGTGAACGTTCTTTTTCGCAACGGGTTTGCCGCCAGAACACAG
GTAAGTGCCGTGTGTGGTTCCCGCGGGCCTGGCCTCTTTACGGGTTATGGCCCTTGCGTGCCTTGAATTA
CTTCCACCTGGCTGCAGTACGTGATTCTTGATCCCGAGCTTCGGGTTGGAAGTGGGTGGGAGAGTTCGAG
GCCTTGCGCTTAAGGAGCCCCTTCGCCTCGTGCTTGAGTTGAGGCCTGGCCTGGGCGCTGGGGCCGCCGC
GTGCGAATCTGGTGGCACCTTCGCGCCTGTCTCGCTGCTTTCGATAAGTCTCTAGCCATTTAAAATTTTT
GATGACCTGCTGCGACGCTTTTTTTCTGGCAAGATAGTCTTGTAAATGCGGGCCAAGATCTGCACACTGG
TATTTCGGTTTTTGGGGCCGCGGGCGGCGACGGGGCCCGTGCGTCCCAGCGCACATGTTCGGCGAGGCGG
GGCCTGCGAGCGCGGCCACCGAGAATCGGACGGGGGTAGTCTCAAGCTGGCCGGCCTGCTCTGGTGCCTG
GCCTCGCGCCGCCGTGTATCGCCCCGCCCTGGGCGGCAAGGCTGGCCCGGTCGGCACCAGTTGCGTGAGC
GGAAAGATGGCCGCTTCCCGGCCCTGCTGCAGGGAGCTCAAAATGGAGGACGCGGCGCTCGGGAGAGCGG
GCGGGTGAGTCACCCACACAAAGGAAAAGGGCCTTTCCGTCCTCAGCCGTCGCTTCATGTGACTCCACGG
AGTACCGGGCGCCGTCCAGGCACCTCGATTAGTTCTCGAGCTTTTGGAGTACGTCGTCTTTAGGTTGGGG
GGAGGGGTTTTATGCGATGGAGTTTCCCCACACTGAGTGGGTGGAGACTGAAGTTAGGCCAGCTTGGCAC
TTGATGTAATTCTCCTTGGAATTTGCCCTTTTTGAGTTTGGATCTTGGTTCATTCTCAAGCCTCAGACAG
TGGTTCAAAGTTTTTTTCTTCCATTTCAGGTGTCGTGAGGCTAGCACCGCCACCATGATCTACAAGTGCC
CCATGTGTAGGGAATTTTTCTCTGAGAGAGCAGATCTTTTTATGCATCAGAAAATTCACACAGCTGAGAA
GCCCCATAAATGTGACAAGTGTGATAAGGGTTTCTTTCATATATCAGAACTTCATATTCATTGGAGAGAC
CATACAGGAGAGAAGGTCTATAAATGTGATGATTGTGGTAAGGATTTTAGCACTACAACAAAACTTAATA
GACATAAGAAAATCCACACAGTGGAGAAGCCCTATAAATGTTACGAGTGTGGCAAAGCCTTCAATTGGAG
CTCCCATCTTCAAATTCATATGAGAGTTCATACAGGTGAGAAACCGTATGTCTGTAGTGAGTGTGGAAGG
GGCTTTAGTAATAGTTCAAACCTTTGCATGCATCAGAGAGTCCACACCGGAGAGAAGCCCTTTAAATGTG
AAGAGTGTGGGAAGGCCTTCAGGCACACCTCCAGCCTCTGCATGCATCAAAGAGTCCACACAGGAGAGAA
ACCCTATAAATGTTATGAGTGTGGGAAGGCGTTCAGTCAGAGTTCGAGCCTCTGCATCCACCAGAGAGTC
CACACTGGAGAGAAACCCTATAGATGTTGTGGATGTGGGAAGGCCTTCAGTCAGAGTTCGAGCCTGTGCA
TCCACCAGAGAGTCCACACAGGAGAGAAACCTTTCAAATGTGATGAGTGCGGAAAGGCCTTCAGTCAGAG
TACGAGCCTCTGCATCCACCAGAGAGTCCACACAAAGGAGAGAAACCATCTCAAAATATCAGTTATATAG
TAATGAACTAGTCCGTAACTTGAAAGTATTTCGATTTCTTGGCTTTATATATCTTGTGGAAAGGACGAGC
CTAGCAATGTTGGCGGTCAGACACGCGTTAAGTCGACAATCAACCTCTGGATTACAAAATTTGTGAAAGA
TTGACTGGTATTCTTAACTATGTTGCTCCTTTTACGCTATGTGGATACGCTGCTTTAATGCCTTTGTATC
ATGCTATTGCTTCCCGTATGGCTTTCATTTTCTCCTCCTTGTATAAATCCTGGTTGCTGTCTCTTTATGA
GGAGTTGTGGCCCGTTGTCAGGCAACGTGGCGTGGTGTGCACTGTGTTTGCTGACGCAACCCCCACTGGT
TGGGGCATTGCCACCACCTGTCAGCTCCTTTCCGGGACTTTCGCTTTCCCCCTCCCTATTGCCACGGCGG
AACTCATCGCCGCCTGCCTTGCCCGCTGCTGGACAGGGGCTCGGCTGTTGGGCACTGACAATTCCGTGGT
GTTGTCGGGGAAATCATCGTCCTTTCCTTGGCTGCTCGCCTGTGTTGCCACCTGGATTCTGCGCGGGACG
TCCTTCTGCTACGTCCCTTCGGCCCTCAATCCAGCGGACCTTCCTTCCCGCGGCCTGCTGCCGGCTCTGC
GGCCTCTTCCGCGTCTTCGCCTTCGCCCTCAGACGAGTCGGATCTCCCTTTGGGCCGCCTCCCCGCGTCG
ACTTTAAGACCAATGACTTACAAGGCAGCTGTAGATCTTAGCCACTTTTTAAAAGAAAAGGGGGGACTGG
AAGGGCTAATTCACTCCCAACGAAGACAAGATCTGCTTTTTGCTTGTACTGGGTCTCTCTGGTTAGACCA
GATCTGAGCCTGGGAGCTCTCTGGCTAACTAGGGAACCCACTGCTTAAGCCTCAATAAAGCTTGCCTTGA
GTGCTTCAAGTAGTGTGTGCCCGTCTGTTGTGTGACTCTGGTAACTAGAGATCCCTCAGACCCTTTTAGT
CAGTGTGGAAAATCTCTAGCAGTACGTATAGTAGTTCATGTCATCTTATTATTCAGTATTTATAACTTGC
AAAGAAATGAATATCAGAGAGTGAGAGGAACTTGTTTATTGCAGCTTATAATGGTTACAAATAAAGCAAT
AGCATCACAAATTTCACAAATAAAGCATTTTTTTCACTGCATTCTAGTTGTGGTTTGTCCAAACTCATCA
ATGTATCTTATCATGTCTGGCTCTAGCTATCCCGCCCCTAACTCCGCCCATCCCGCCCCTAACTCCGCCC
AGTTCCGCCCATTCTCCGCCCCATGGCTGACTAATTTTTTTTATTTATGCAGAGGCCGAGGCCGCCTCGG
CCTCTGAGCTATTCCAGAAGTAGTGAGGAGGCTTTTTTGGAGGCCTAGGGACGTACCCAATTCGCCCTAT
AGTGAGTCGTATTACGCGCGCTCACTGGCCGTCGTTTTACAACGTCGTGACTGGGAAAACCCTGGCGTTA
CCCAACTTAATCGCCTTGCAGCACATCCCCCTTTCGCCAGCTGGCGTAATAGCGAAGAGGCCCGCACCGA
TCGCCCTTCCCAACAGTTGCGCAGCCTGAATGGCGAATGGG
[124 nt withheld, positions 6482-6605]
C
[91 nt withheld, positions 6607-6697]
A
[49 nt withheld, positions 6699-6747]
CCTTTGACGTTGGAGTCCACGTTCTTT
[37 nt withheld, positions 6775-6811]
ACCCTATCTCGGTCTATTCTTTTGATTTATAAGGGATTTTGCCGATTTCGGCCTATTGGTTAAAAAATGA
GCTGATTTAACAAAAATTTAACGCGAATTTTAACAAAATATTAACGCTTACAATTTAGGTGGCACTTTTC
GGGGAAATGTGCGCGGAACCCCTATTTGTTTATTTTTCTAAATACATTCAAATATGTATCCGCTCATGAG
ACAATAACCCTGATAAATGCTTCAATAATATTGAAAAAGGAAGAGTATGAGTATTCAACATTTCCGTGTC
GCCCTTATTCCCTTTTTTGCGGCATTTTGCCTTCCTGTTTTTGCTCACCCAGAAACGCTGGTGAAAGTAA
AAGATGCTGAAGATCAGTTGGGTGCACGAGTGGGTTACATCGAACTGGATCTCAACAGCGGTAAGATCCT
TGAGAGTTTTCGCCCCGAAGAACGTTTTCCAATGATGAGCACTTTTAAAGTTCTGCTATGTGGCGCGGTA
TTATCCCGTATTGACGCCGGGCAAGAGCAACTCGGTCGCCGCATACACTATTCTCAGAATGACTTGGTTG
AGTACTCACCAGTCACAGAAAAGCATCTTACGGATGGCATGACAGTAAGAGAATTATGCAGTGCTGCCAT
AACCATGAGTGATAACACTGCGGCCAACTTACTTCTGACAACGATCGGAGGACCGAAGGAGCTAACCGCT
TTTTTGCACAACATGGGGGATCATGTAACTCGCCTTGATCGTTGGGAACCGGAGCTGAATGAAGCCATAC
CAAACGACGAGCGTGACACCACGATGCCTGTAGCAATGGCAACAACGTTGCGCAAACTATTAACTGGCGA
ACTACTTACTCTAGCTTCCCGGCAACAATTAATAGACTGGATGGAGGCGGATAAAGTTGCAGGACCACTT
CTGCGCTCGGCCCTTCCGGCTGGCTGGTTTATTGCTGATAAATCTGGAGCCGGTGAGCGTGGGTCTCGCG
GTATCATTGCAGCACTGGGGCCAGATGGTAAGCCCTCCCGTATCGTAGTTATCTACACGACGGGGAGTCA
GGCAACTATGGATGAACGAAATAGACAGATCGCTGAGATAGGTGCCTCACTGATTAAGCATTGGTAACTG
TCAGACCAAGTTTACTCATATATACTTTAGATTGATTTAAAACTTCATTTTTAATTTAAAAGGATCTAGG
TGAAGATCCTTTTTGATAATCTCATGACCAAAATCCCTTAACGTGAGTTTTCGTTCCACTGAGCGTCAGA
CCCCGTAGAAAAGATCAAAGGATCTTCTTGAGATCCTTTTTTTCTGCGCGTAATCTGCTGCTTGCAAACA
AAAAAACCACCGCTACCAGCGGTGGTTTGTTTGCCGGATCAAGAGCTACCAACTCTTTTTCCGAAGGTAA
CTGGCTTCAGCAGAGCGCAGATACCAAATACTGTTCTTCTAGTGTAGCCGTAGTTAGGCCACCACTTCAA
GAACTCTGTAGCACCGCCTACATACCTCGCTCTGCTAATCCTGTTACCAGTGGCTGCTGCCAGTGGCGAT
AAGTCGTGTCTTACCGGGTTGGACTCAAGACGATAGTTACCGGATAAGGCGCAGCGGTCGGGCTGAACGG
GGGGTTCGTGCACACAGCCCAGCTTGGAGCGAACGACCTACACCGAACTGAGATACCTACAGCGTGAGCT
ATGAGAAAGCGCCACGCTTCCCGAAGGGAGAAAGGCGGACAGGTATCCGGTAAGCGGCAGGGTCGGAACA
GGAGAGCGCACGAGGGAGCTTCCAGGGGGAAACGCCTGGTATCTTTATAGTCCTGTCGGGTTTCGCCACC
TCTGACTTGAGCGTCGATTTTTGTGATGCTCGTCAGGGGGGCGGAGCCTATGGAAAAACGCCAGCAACGC
GGCCTTTTTACGGTTCCTGGCCTTTTGCTGGCCTTTTGCTCACATGTTCTTTCCTGCGTTATCCCCTGAT
TCTGTGGATAACCGTATTACCGCCTTTGAGTGAGCTGATACCGCTCGCCGCAGCCGAACGACCGAGCGCA
GCGAGTCAGTGAGCGAGGAAGCGGAAGAGCGCCCAATACGCAAACCGCCTCTCCCCGCGCGTTGGCCGAT
TCATTAATGCAGCTGGCACGACAGGTTTCCCGACTGGAAAGCGGGCAGTGAGCGCAACGCAATTAATGTG
AGTTAGCTCACTCATTAGGCACCCCAGGCTTTACACTTTATGCTTCCGGCTCGTATGTTGTGTGGAATTG
TGAGCGGATAACAATTTCACACAGGAAACAGCTATGACCATGATTACGCCAAGCGCGCAATTAACCCTCA
CTAAAGGGAACAAAAGCTGGAGCTGCAAGC
Features (pLannotate 1.2.2; 32 found; start..end, strand, type, name):
      5..231     +  promoter       RSV promoter: Rous sarcoma virus enhancer/promoter
    232..412     +  LTR            5' LTR (truncated): truncated 5' long terminal repeat (LTR) from HIV-1
    459..584     +  misc_feature   HIV-1 Ψ: packaging signal of human immunodeficiency virus type 1
    568..931     +  CDS            HIV-1 gag (fragment): gag protein from human immunodeficiency virus 1; gag
   1077..1310    +  misc_feature   RRE: The Rev response element (RRE) of HIV-1 allows for Rev-dependent mRNA export from the nucleus to the cytoplasm.
   1687..1713    +  CDS            Rev (fragment): human immunodeficiency virus 1 (HIV-1) Rev protein; rev; enhances nuclear export of unspliced and incompletely spliced viral mRNAs
   1720..1743    +  promoter       SV40 promoter (fragment): SV40 early promoter
   1744..1815    +  promoter       SV40 promoter (fragment): SV40 enhancer and early promoter
   1839..1974    +  rep_origin     SV40 ori: SV40 origin of replication
   2020..2616    +  CDS            PuroR (fragment): puromycin N-acetyltransferase; pac from Streptomyces; confers resistance to puromycin
   2665..2782    +  misc_feature   cPPT/CTS: central polypurine tract and central termination sequence of HIV-1
   2847..2913    +  CDS            small t antigen (fragment): SV40 (simian virus 40) small t antigen
   2920..4098    +  promoter       EF-1α promoter: strong constitutive promoter for human elongation factor EF-1α
   4115..4207    +  CDS            ZNF664 (fragment): ZN664_HUMAN - Also known as ZFOC1, ZNF176 Experimental evidence at protein level: Swiss-Prot protein existence level 1. May be involved in transcriptional regulation. From Homo sapiens (Human).
   4522..4542    +  CDS            CCR5TC (fragment): zinc-finger domain from the CCR5-224 (+) zinc-finger nuclease that recognizes the left half-site target sequence in the human CCR5 gene (Perez et al., 2008; Gross et al., 2013)
   4913..4966    +  promoter       U6 promoter (fragment): RNA polymerase III promoter for human U6 snRNA
   5008..5596    +  misc_feature   WPRE: woodchuck hepatitis virus posttranscriptional regulatory element
   5647..5666    +  misc_feature   cPPT/CTS (fragment): central polypurine tract and central termination sequence of HIV-1
   5668..5901    +  LTR            3' LTR (ΔU3): self-inactivating 3' long terminal repeat (LTR) from HIV-1
   5979..6100    +  polyA_signal   SV40 poly(A) signal: SV40 polyadenylation signal
   6140..6275    +  rep_origin     SV40 ori: SV40 origin of replication
   6296..6314    -  promoter       T7 promoter: promoter for bacteriophage T7 RNA polymerase
   6322..6477    +  CDS            lacZα (fragment): LacZα fragment of β-galactosidase; lacZ fragment
   6482..6910    +  rep_origin     f1 ori (sequence partly withheld): f1 bacteriophage origin of replication; arrow indicates direction of (+) strand synthesis
   6963..7067    +  promoter       AmpR promoter: bla
   7068..7928    +  CDS            AmpR: β-lactamase; bla; confers resistance to ampicillin, carbenicillin, and related antibiotics
   8099..8687    +  rep_origin     ori: high-copy-number ColE1/pMB1/pBR322/pUC origin of replication
   8870..8962    +  CDS            lacI (fragment): lac repressor; lacI; The lac repressor binds to the lac operator to inhibit transcription in E. coli. This inhibition can be relieved by adding lactose or isopropyl-β-D-thiogalactopyranoside (IPTG).
   8975..8996    +  protein_bind   CAP binding site: CAP binding activates transcription in the presence of cAMP. E. coli catabolite activator protein
   9011..9041    +  promoter       lac promoter: promoter for the E. coli lac operon
   9049..9065    +  protein_bind   lac operator: The lac repressor binds to the lac operator to inhibit transcription in E. coli. This inhibition can be relieved by adding lactose or isopropyl-β-D-thiogalactopyranoside (IPTG). lac repressor encoded by lacI
   9110..9128    +  promoter       T3 promoter: promoter for bacteriophage T3 RNA polymerase
