[The description below was written by a language model from this plasmid's Addgene catalogue record and pLannotate feature annotations shown in this document.]
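Description:
TFORF2005 is a lentiviral mammalian expression plasmid built on the pLX_TRC317 backbone and carrying the human zinc-finger gene ZNF664 as one member of a barcoded transcription factor ORF collection. It is propagated in E. coli through a high-copy ColE1/pUC-type origin with ampicillin selection (AmpR under its own bla promoter). An f1 origin and remnants of a lac/T7/T3 cloning region are also present in the bacterial portion. The depositor notes that the plasmid can recombine, as is common for LTR-containing vectors.

The viral cassette has a third-generation layout. An RSV promoter drives a truncated HIV-1 5' LTR, followed by the Ψ packaging signal with a gag fragment, the RRE for Rev-dependent export of the genomic RNA, a cPPT/CTS, and a self-inactivating ΔU3 3' LTR with a downstream SV40 poly(A) signal. Within the provirus, an SV40 early promoter/origin region sits upstream of the puromycin N-acetyltransferase gene, allowing selection of transduced cells. The EF-1α promoter then drives the ZNF664 ORF, and a WPRE downstream enhances transcript expression.

The automated annotation labels only a short stretch after the promoter as ZNF664. It also flags a small zinc-finger match and a U6 promoter fragment, probably incidental or linker-region hits. The 24-bp barcode described in the catalogue entry is not annotated, so its exact position cannot be given from the table.

According to the record, the construct is intended for overexpressing ZNF664 in mammalian cells. The unique barcode lets the transcription factor be identified in pooled overexpression screens, such as those probing directed differentiation.
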