Addgene plasmid #143171: TFORF2005
Purpose: Lentiviral vector for overexpressing transcription factor ORFs with unique 24-bp barcodes. Barcodes facilitate identification of transcription factors in pooled screens.
Depositing lab: Feng Zhang. Depositing organization: Broad Institute. Publication: A transcription factor atlas of directed differentiation. Joung J, Ma S, Tay T, Geiger-Schuller KR, Kirchgatterer PC, Verdine VK, Guo B, Arias-Garcia MA, Allen WE, Singh A, Kuksenko O, Abudayyeh OO, Gootenberg JS, Fu Z, Macrae RK, Buenrostro JD, Regev A, Zhang F. Cell. 2023 Jan 5;186(1):209-229.e26. doi: 10.1016/j.cell.2022.11.026. PubMed 36608654.
Backbone
  Vector backbone: pLX_TRC317
  Backbone manufacturer: Broad Institute Genetic Perturbation Platform
  Backbone size w/o insert (bp): 8264
  Vector type: Mammalian Expression, Lentiviral
  Selectable markers: Puromycin
Growth in bacteria
  Bacterial resistance: Ampicillin, 100 μg/mL
  Growth temperature: 37°C
  Growth strain: NEB Stable
  Copy number: High Copy
Gene/Insert
  Gene/Insert name: ZNF664
  Species: H. sapiens (human)
  Insert size (bp): 887
  Entrez Gene: ZNF664 (a.k.a. ZFOC1, ZNF176, MGC126579, DKFZp761B128)
  Promoter: EF1a
  Cloning method: Unknown
  Sequencing primers: 5′ GGGTGGAGACTGAAGTTAGGCCAG; 3′ CACATAGCGTAAAAGGAGCAACATAG
Terms and licenses: Academic/Nonprofit Terms; Industry Terms: Not Available to Industry
Depositor comments: NM_001204298,NM_152437,ENST00000539644,ENST00000392404,ENST00000538932,ENST00000337815 . The transcription factor ORF portion of this plasmid was synthesized by Genewiz. Please test multiple small colonies in case of plasmid recombination. To make this collection available in a timely manner, a portion of this collection was not fully sequenced by Addgene. If an Addgene verified full plasmid sequence is not available, please contact us prior to placing an order to request the full sequence.
How to cite: TFORF2005 was a gift from Feng Zhang (Addgene plasmid # 143171 ; http://n2t.net/addgene:143171 ; RRID:Addgene_143171)
