>Addgene plasmid #143171 | TFORF2005 | depositor partial sequence | sequence record 281651 | Insert
ACCGCCACCATGATCTACAAGTGCCCCATGTGTAGGGAATTTTTCTCTGAGAGAGCAGATCTTTTTATGC
ATCAGAAAATTCACACAGCTGAGAAGCCCCATAAATGTGACAAGTGTGATAAGGGTTTCTTTCATATATC
AGAACTTCATATTCATTGGAGAGACCATACAGGAGAGAAGGTCTATAAATGTGATGATTGTGGTAAGGAT
TTTAGCACTACAACAAAACTTAATAGACATAAGAAAATCCACACAGTGGAGAAGCCCTATAAATGTTACG
AGTGTGGCAAAGCCTTCAATTGGAGCTCCCATCTTCAAATTCATATGAGAGTTCATACAGGTGAGAAACC
GTATGTCTGTAGTGAGTGTGGAAGGGGCTTTAGTAATAGTTCAAACCTTTGCATGCATCAGAGAGTCCAC
ACCGGAGAGAAGCCCTTTAAATGTGAAGAGTGTGGGAAGGCCTTCAGGCACACCTCCAGCCTCTGCATGC
ATCAAAGAGTCCACACAGGAGAGAAACCCTATAAATGTTATGAGTGTGGGAAGGCGTTCAGTCAGAGTTC
GAGCCTCTGCATCCACCAGAGAGTCCACACTGGAGAGAAACCCTATAGATGTTGTGGATGTGGGAAGGCC
TTCAGTCAGAGTTCGAGCCTGTGCATCCACCAGAGAGTCCACACAGGAGAGAAACCTTTCAAATGTGATG
AGTGCGGAAAGGCCTTCAGTCAGAGTACGAGCCTCTGCATCCACCAGAGAGTCCACACAAAGGAGAGAAA
CCATCTCAAAATATCAGTTATATAGTAATGAACTAGTCCGTAACTTGAAAGTATTTCGATTTCTTGGCTT
TATATATCTTGTGGAAAGGACGAGCCTAGCAATGTTGGCGGTCAGAC
