>Addgene plasmid #143171 | TFORF2005 | depositor partial sequence | sequence record 281652 | Barcode
GCCTAGCAATGTTGGCGGTCAGAC
